LOCUS       Exported 2812 bp ds-DNA circular SYN 25-AUG-2021
DEFINITION  Cas9-mediated knockout of Ssh2 in mammalian cells.
ACCESSION   .
VERSION     .
KEYWORDS    Ssh2 gRNA#1
SOURCE      synthetic DNA construct
  ORGANISM  synthetic DNA construct
REFERENCE   1 (bases 1 to 2812)
  AUTHORS   Aihara S, Fujimoto S, Sakaguchi R, Imai T
  TITLE     BMPR-2 gates activity-dependent stabilization of primary dendrites
            during mitral cell remodeling.
  JOURNAL   Cell Rep. 2021 Jun 22;35(12):109276. doi:
            10.1016/j.celrep.2021.109276.
  PUBMED    34161760
REFERENCE   2 (bases 1 to 2812)
  AUTHORS   .
  TITLE     Direct Submission
  JOURNAL   Exported Aug 25, 2021 from SnapGene Server 1.1.58
            http://www.snapgene.com
FEATURES             Location/Qualifiers
     source          1..2812
                     /organism="synthetic DNA construct"
                     /mol_type="other DNA"
     promoter        72..312
                     /label=U6 promoter
                     /note="RNA polymerase III promoter for human U6 snRNA"
     primer_bind     72..92
                     /label=hU6-F
                     /note="Human U6 promoter, forward primer"
     primer_bind     243..262
                     /label=LKO.1 5'
                     /note="Human U6 promoter, forward primer"
     misc_RNA        341..416
                     /label=gRNA scaffold
                     /note="guide RNA scaffold for the Streptococcus pyogenes
                     CRISPR/Cas9 system"
     protein_bind    complement(428..452)
                     /gene="mutant version of attB"
                     /label=attB2
                     /bound_moiety="BP Clonase(TM)"
                     /note="recombination site for the Gateway(R) BP reaction"
     misc_feature    658..714
                     /label=MCS
                     /note="pUC18/19 multiple cloning site"
     primer_bind     complement(727..743)
                     /label=M13 rev
                     /note="common sequencing primer, one of multiple similar
                     variants"
     primer_bind     complement(727..743)
                     /label=M13 Reverse
                     /note="In lacZ gene. Also called M13-rev"
     primer_bind     complement(740..762)
                     /label=M13/pUC Reverse
                     /note="In lacZ gene"
     protein_bind    751..767
                     /label=lac operator
                     /bound_moiety="lac repressor encoded by lacI"
                     /note="The lac repressor binds to the lac operator to
                     inhibit transcription in E. coli. This inhibition can be
                     relieved by adding lactose or
                     isopropyl-beta-D-thiogalactopyranoside (IPTG)."
     promoter        complement(775..805)
                     /label=lac promoter
                     /note="promoter for the E. coli lac operon"
     protein_bind    820..841
                     /label=CAP binding site
                     /bound_moiety="E. coli catabolite activator protein"
                     /note="CAP binding activates transcription in the presence
                     of cAMP."
     rep_origin      complement(1129..1717)
                     /direction=LEFT
                     /label=ori
                     /note="high-copy-number ColE1/pMB1/pBR322/pUC origin of
                     replication"
     primer_bind     complement(1209..1228)
                     /label=pBR322ori-F
                     /note="pBR322 origin, forward primer"
     CDS             complement(1888..2748)
                     /codon_start=1
                     /gene="bla"
                     /product="beta-lactamase"
                     /label=AmpR
                     /note="confers resistance to ampicillin, carbenicillin, and
                     related antibiotics"
                     /translation="MSIQHFRVALIPFFAAFCLPVFAHPETLVKVKDAEDQLGARVGYI
                     ELDLNSGKILESFRPEERFPMMSTFKVLLCGAVLSRIDAGQEQLGRRIHYSQNDLVEYS
                     PVTEKHLTDGMTVRELCSAAITMSDNTAANLLLTTIGGPKELTAFLHNMGDHVTRLDRW
                     EPELNEAIPNDERDTTMPVAMATTLRKLLTGELLTLASRQQLIDWMEADKVAGPLLRSA
                     LPAGWFIADKSGAGERGSRGIIAALGPDGKPSRIVVIYTTGSQATMDERNRQIAEIGAS
                     LIKHW"
     primer_bind     2511..2530
                     /label=Amp-R
                     /note="Ampicillin resistance gene, reverse primer"
     promoter        complement(2749..41)
                     /gene="bla"
                     /label=AmpR promoter
ORIGIN
        1 tttgaatgta tttagaaaaa taaacaaata ggggttccgc gcacatttcc ccgaaaagtg
       61 ccacctgacg tgagggccta tttcccatga ttccttcata tttgcatata cgatacaagg
      121 ctgttagaga gataattaga attaatttga ctgtaaacac aaagatatta gtacaaaata
      181 cgtgacgtag aaagtaataa tttcttgggt agtttgcagt tttaaaatta tgttttaaaa
      241 tggactatca tatgcttacc gtaacttgaa agtatttcga tttcttggct ttatatatct
      301 tgtggaaagg acgaaacacc gtagacgagc cattccctcg gttttagagc tagaaatagc
      361 aagttaaaat aaggctagtc cgttatcaac ttgaaaaagt ggcaccgagt cggtgctttt
      421 tttctagacc cagctttctt gtacaaagtt ggcattagat ccgctgcatt aatgaatcgg
      481 ccaacgcgcg gggagaggcg gtttgcgtat tgggcgctct tccgcttcct cgctcactga
      541 ctcgctgcgc tcggtcgttc ggctgcggcg agcggtatca gctcactcaa aggcggtaat
      601 acggttatcc acagaatcag gggataacgc aggaaagaac atgtgagcaa aaggccagaa
      661 ttcgagctcg gtacccgggg atcctctaga gtcgacctgc aggcatgcaa gcttggcgta
      721 atcatggtca tagctgtttc ctgtgtgaaa ttgttatccg ctcacaattc cacacaacat
      781 acgagccgga agcataaagt gtaaagcctg gggtgcctaa tgagtgagct aactcacatt
      841 aattgcgttg cgctcactgc ccgctttcca gtcgggaaac ctgtcgtgcc agctgcatta
      901 atgaatcggc caacgcgcgg ggagaggcgg tttgcgtatt gggcgctctt ccgcttcctc
      961 gctcactgac tcgctgcgct cggtcgttcg gctgcggcga gcggtatcag ctcactcaaa
     1021 ggcggtaata cggttatcca cagaatcagg ggataacgca ggaaagaaca tgtgagcaaa
     1081 aggccagcaa aaggccagga accgtaaaaa ggccgcgttg ctggcgtttt tccataggct
     1141 ccgcccccct gacgagcatc acaaaaatcg acgctcaagt cagaggtggc gaaacccgac
     1201 aggactataa agataccagg cgtttccccc tggaagctcc ctcgtgcgct ctcctgttcc
     1261 gaccctgccg cttaccggat acctgtccgc ctttctccct tcgggaagcg tggcgctttc
     1321 tcatagctca cgctgtaggt atctcagttc ggtgtaggtc gttcgctcca agctgggctg
     1381 tgtgcacgaa ccccccgttc agcccgaccg ctgcgcctta tccggtaact atcgtcttga
     1441 gtccaacccg gtaagacacg acttatcgcc actggcagca gccactggta acaggattag
     1501 cagagcgagg tatgtaggcg gtgctacaga gttcttgaag tggtggccta actacggcta
     1561 cactagaaga acagtatttg gtatctgcgc tctgctgaag ccagttacct tcggaaaaag
     1621 agttggtagc tcttgatccg gcaaacaaac caccgctggt agcggtggtt tttttgtttg
     1681 caagcagcag attacgcgca gaaaaaaagg atctcaagaa gatcctttga tcttttctac
     1741 ggggtctgac gctcagtgga acgaaaactc acgttaaggg attttggtca tgagattatc
     1801 aaaaaggatc ttcacctaga tccttttaaa ttaaaaatga agttttaaat caatctaaag
     1861 tatatatgag taaacttggt ctgacagtta ccaatgctta atcagtgagg cacctatctc
     1921 agcgatctgt ctatttcgtt catccatagt tgcctgactc cccgtcgtgt agataactac
     1981 gatacgggag ggcttaccat ctggccccag tgctgcaatg ataccgcgag acccacgctc
     2041 accggctcca gatttatcag caataaacca gccagccgga agggccgagc gcagaagtgg
     2101 tcctgcaact ttatccgcct ccatccagtc tattaattgt tgccgggaag ctagagtaag
     2161 tagttcgcca gttaatagtt tgcgcaacgt tgttgccatt gctacaggca tcgtggtgtc
     2221 acgctcgtcg tttggtatgg cttcattcag ctccggttcc caacgatcaa ggcgagttac
     2281 atgatccccc atgttgtgca aaaaagcggt tagctccttc ggtcctccga tcgttgtcag
     2341 aagtaagttg gccgcagtgt tatcactcat ggttatggca gcactgcata attctcttac
     2401 tgtcatgcca tccgtaagat gcttttctgt gactggtgag tactcaacca agtcattctg
     2461 agaatagtgt atgcggcgac cgagttgctc ttgcccggcg tcaatacggg ataataccgc
     2521 gccacatagc agaactttaa aagtgctcat cattggaaaa cgttcttcgg ggcgaaaact
     2581 ctcaaggatc ttaccgctgt tgagatccag ttcgatgtaa cccactcgtg cacccaactg
     2641 atcttcagca tcttttactt tcaccagcgt ttctgggtga gcaaaaacag gaaggcaaaa
     2701 tgccgcaaaa aagggaataa gggcgacacg gaaatgttga atactcatac tcttcctttt
     2761 tcaatattat tgaagcattt atcagggtta ttgtctcatg agcggataca ta
//
