[The description below was written by a language model from this plasmid's Addgene catalogue record and the feature table of its GenBank file.]
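Description:
Ssh2 gRNA#1 is a small (about 2.8 kb) mammalian CRISPR guide RNA expression plasmid built on a minimal "gRNA backbone" with pUC-type features. It is propagated in E. coli through a ColE1/pMB1-family origin and selected with ampicillin via the beta-lactamase (AmpR) gene and its own promoter. The catalogue entry lists the plasmid as low copy, whereas the feature annotation describes the origin as a high-copy pUC-type element, so the two sources differ on this point. Remnants of the pUC cloning region are also annotated: a multiple cloning site, the lac promoter, lac operator and CAP binding site, M13 reverse primer sites, and a residual Gateway attB2 site just downstream of the guide cassette. None of these is part of the guide cassette.

The payload is a single guide RNA cassette. A human U6 promoter, transcribed by RNA polymerase III, drives a short spacer targeting mouse Ssh2 (slingshot protein phosphatase 2), which sits in the gap between the promoter and the annotated Streptococcus pyogenes Cas9 gRNA scaffold. The transcript is therefore a complete sgRNA able to direct SpCas9 to the Ssh2 locus. The plasmid carries no Cas9 coding sequence, no fluorescent reporter and no mammalian selection marker, so the nuclease must be supplied from a separate construct or by the target cells. The "#1" in the name suggests it is one of a set of guides against the same gene. Its stated purpose is Cas9-mediated knockout of Ssh2 in mammalian cells, and it was deposited with a study of dendrite remodelling in mitral cells.
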