Addgene plasmid #163397: Ssh2 gRNA#1
Purpose: Cas9-mediated knockout of Ssh2 in mammalian cells
Depositing lab: Takeshi Imai. Depositing organization: Kyushu University. Publication: BMPR-2 gates activity-dependent stabilization of primary dendrites during mitral cell remodeling. Aihara S, Fujimoto S, Sakaguchi R, Imai T. Cell Rep. 2021 Jun 22;35(12):109276. doi: 10.1016/j.celrep.2021.109276. PubMed 34161760.
Backbone
  Vector backbone: gRNA backbone
  Backbone size w/o insert (bp): 2763
  Total vector size (bp): 2812
  Vector type: Mammalian Expression, CRISPR
Growth in bacteria
  Bacterial resistance: Ampicillin, 100 μg/mL
  Growth temperature: 37°C
  Growth strain: DH5alpha
  Copy number: Low Copy
Gene/Insert
  Gene/Insert name: Ssh2
  gRNA/shRNA sequence: GTAGACGAGCCATTCCCTCGTGG
  Species: M. musculus (mouse)
  GenBank ID: NM_177710.4
  Entrez Gene: Ssh2 (a.k.a. SSH, SSH-2, SSH-2L, mSSH-2L)
Terms and licenses: Academic/Nonprofit Terms; Industry Terms: Not Available to Industry
How to cite: Ssh2 gRNA#1 was a gift from Takeshi Imai (Addgene plasmid # 163397 ; http://n2t.net/addgene:163397 ; RRID:Addgene_163397)
